>Addgene plasmid #142524 | TFORF2524 | addgene full sequence | sequence record 397225 | Addgene NGS Result
TTAATGTAGTCTTATGCAATACTCTTGTAGTCTTGCAACATGGTAACGATGAGTTAGCAACATGCCTTAC
AAGGAGAGAAAAAGCACCGTGCATGCCGATTGGTGGAAGTAAGGTGGTACGATCGTGCCTTATTAGGAAG
GCAACAGACGGGTCTGACATGGATTGGACGAACCACTGAATTGCCGCATTGCAGAGATATTGTATTTAAG
TGCCTAGCTCGATACATAAACGGGTCTCTCTGGTTAGACCAGATCTGAGCCTGGGAGCTCTCTGGCTAAC
TAGGGAACCCACTGCTTAAGCCTCAATAAAGCTTGCCTTGAGTGCTTCAAGTAGTGTGTGCCCGTCTGTT
GTGTGACTCTGGTAACTAGAGATCCCTCAGACCCTTTTAGTCAGTGTGGAAAATCTCTAGCAGTGGCGCC
CGAACAGGGACTTGAAAGCGAAAGGGAAACCAGAGGAGCTCTCTCGACGCAGGACTCGGCTTGCTGAAGC
GCGCACGGCAAGAGGCGAGGGGCGGCGACTGGTGAGTACGCCAAAAATTTTGACTAGCGGAGGCTAGAAG
GAGAGAGATGGGTGCGAGAGCGTCAGTATTAAGCGGGGGAGAATTAGATCGCGATGGGAAAAAATTCGGT
TAAGGCCAGGGGGAAAGAAAAAATATAAATTAAAACATATAGTATGGGCAAGCAGGGAGCTAGAACGATT
CGCAGTTAATCCTGGCCTGTTAGAAACATCAGAAGGCTGTAGACAAATACTGGGACAGCTACAACCATCC
CTTCAGACAGGATCAGAAGAACTTAGATCATTATATAATACAGTAGCAACCCTCTATTGTGTGCATCAAA
GGATAGAGATAAAAGACACCAAGGAAGCTTTAGACAAGATAGAGGAAGAGCAAAACAAAAGTAAGACCAC
CGCACAGCAAGCGGCCGCTGATCTTCAGACCTGGAGGAGGAGATATGAGGGACAATTGGAGAAGTGAATT
ATATAAATATAAAGTAGTAAAAATTGAACCATTAGGAGTAGCACCCACCAAGGCAAAGAGAAGAGTGGTG
CAGAGAGAAAAAAGAGCAGTGGGAATAGGAGCTTTGTTCCTTGGGTTCTTGGGAGCAGCAGGAAGCACTA
TGGGCGCAGCGTCAATGACGCTGACGGTACAGGCCAGACAATTATTGTCTGGTATAGTGCAGCAGCAGAA
CAATTTGCTGAGGGCTATTGAGGCGCAACAGCATCTGTTGCAACTCACAGTCTGGGGCATCAAGCAGCTC
CAGGCAAGAATCCTGGCTGTGGAAAGATACCTAAAGGATCAACAGCTCCTGGGGATTTGGGGTTGCTCTG
GAAAACTCATTTGCACCACTGCTGTGCCTTGGAATGCTAGTTGGAGTAATAAATCTCTGGAACAGATTTG
GAATCACACGACCTGGATGGAGTGGGACAGAGAAATTAACAATTACACAAGCTTAATACACTCCTTAATT
GAAGAATCGCAAAACCAGCAAGAAAAGAATGAACAAGAATTATTGGAATTAGATAAATGGGCAAGTTTGT
GGAATTGGTTTAACATAACAAATTGGCTGTGGTATATAAAATTATTCATAATGATAGTAGGAGGCTTGGT
AGGTTTAAGAATAGTTTTTGCTGTACTTTCTATAGTGAATAGAGTTAGGCAGGGATATTCACCATTATCG
TTTCAGACCCACCTCCCAACCCCGAGGGGACCCATGCATTGCATCTCAATTAGTCAGCAACCAGGTGTGG
AAAGTCCCCAGGCTCCCCAGCAGGCAGAAGTATGCAAAGCATGCGTCTCAATTAGTCAGCAACCATAGTC
CCGCCCCTAACTCCGCCCATCCCGCCCCTAACTCCGCCCAGTTCCGCCCATTCTCCGCCCCATGGCTGAC
TAATTTTTTTTATTTATGCAGAGGCCGAGGCCGCCTCGGCCTCTGAGCTATTCCAGAAGTAGTGAGGAGG
CTTTTTTGGAGGCCTAGGCTTTTGCAAAAAGCTTTCTAGAGGTACCACCGGAGCTTACCATGACCGAGTA
CAAGCCCACGGTGCGCCTCGCCACCCGCGACGACGTCCCCAGGGCCGTACGCACCCTCGCCGCCGCGTTC
GCCGACTACCCCGCCACGCGCCACACCGTCGATCCGGACCGCCACATCGAGCGGGTCACCGAGCTGCAAG
AACTCTTCCTCACGCGCGTCGGGCTCGACATCGGCAAGGTGTGGGTCGCGGACGACGGCGCCGCCGTGGC
GGTCTGGACCACGCCGGAGAGCGTCGAAGCGGGGGCGGTGTTCGCCGAGATCGGCCCGCGCATGGCCGAG
TTGAGCGGTTCCCGGCTGGCCGCGCAGCAACAGATGGAAGGCCTCCTGGCGCCGCACCGGCCCAAGGAGC
CCGCGTGGTTCCTGGCCACCGTCGGCGTCTCGCCCGACCACCAGGGCAAGGGTCTGGGCAGCGCCGTCGT
GCTCCCCGGAGTGGAGGCGGCCGAGCGCGCCGGGGTGCCCGCCTTCCTGGAGACCTCCGCGCCCCGCAAC
CTCCCCTTCTACGAGCGGCTCGGCTTCACCGTCACCGCCGACGTCGAGGTGCCCGAAGGACCGCGCACCT
GGTGCATGACCCGCAAGCCCGGTGCCAGTTAACGAATTCTAGATCTTGAGACAAATGGCAGTATTCATCC
ACAATTTTAAAAGAAAAGGGGGGATTGGGGGGTACAGTGCAGGGGAAAGAATAGTAGACATAATAGCAAC
AGACATACAAACTAAAGAATTACAAAAACAAATTACAAAAATTCAAAATTTTCGGGTTTATTACAGGGAC
AGCAGAGATCCACTTTGGCGCCGGCTCGAGGCCTGCAGGTGCAAAGATGGATAAAGTTTTAAACAGAGAG
GAATCTTTGCAGCTAATGGACCTTCTAGGTCTTGAAAGGAGTGGGAATTGGCTCCGGTGCCCGTCAGTGG
GCAGAGCGCACATCGCCCACAGTCCCCGAGAAGTTGGGGGGAGGGGTCGGCAATTGAACCGGTGCCTAGA
GAAGGTGGCGCGGGGTAAACTGGGAAAGTGATGTCGTGTACTGGCTCCGCCTTTTTCCCGAGGGTGGGGG
AGAACCGTATATAAGTGCAGTAGTCGCCGTGAACGTTCTTTTTCGCAACGGGTTTGCCGCCAGAACACAG
GTAAGTGCCGTGTGTGGTTCCCGCGGGCCTGGCCTCTTTACGGGTTATGGCCCTTGCGTGCCTTGAATTA
CTTCCACCTGGCTGCAGTACGTGATTCTTGATCCCGAGCTTCGGGTTGGAAGTGGGTGGGAGAGTTCGAG
GCCTTGCGCTTAAGGAGCCCCTTCGCCTCGTGCTTGAGTTGAGGCCTGGCCTGGGCGCTGGGGCCGCCGC
GTGCGAATCTGGTGGCACCTTCGCGCCTGTCTCGCTGCTTTCGATAAGTCTCTAGCCATTTAAAATTTTT
GATGACCTGCTGCGACGCTTTTTTTCTGGCAAGATAGTCTTGTAAATGCGGGCCAAGATCTGCACACTGG
TATTTCGGTTTTTGGGGCCGCGGGCGGCGACGGGGCCCGTGCGTCCCAGCGCACATGTTCGGCGAGGCGG
GGCCTGCGAGCGCGGCCACCGAGAATCGGACGGGGGTAGTCTCAAGCTGGCCGGCCTGCTCTGGTGCCTG
GCCTCGCGCCGCCGTGTATCGCCCCGCCCTGGGCGGCAAGGCTGGCCCGGTCGGCACCAGTTGCGTGAGC
GGAAAGATGGCCGCTTCCCGGCCCTGCTGCAGGGAGCTCAAAATGGAGGACGCGGCGCTCGGGAGAGCGG
GCGGGTGAGTCACCCACACAAAGGAAAAGGGCCTTTCCGTCCTCAGCCGTCGCTTCATGTGACTCCACGG
AGTACCGGGCGCCGTCCAGGCACCTCGATTAGTTCTCGAGCTTTTGGAGTACGTCGTCTTTAGGTTGGGG
GGAGGGGTTTTATGCGATGGAGTTTCCCCACACTGAGTGGGTGGAGACTGAAGTTAGGCCAGCTTGGCAC
TTGATGTAATTCTCCTTGGAATTTGCCCTTTTTGAGTTTGGATCTTGGTTCATTCTCAAGCCTCAGACAG
TGGTTCAAAGTTTTTTTCTTCCATTTCAGGTGTCGTGAGGCTAGCACCGCCACCATGCTGGGGTTTTTGT
CCGCACGCCAAACGGGTTTGGAGGACCCTCTTCGCCTTCGGAGAGCAGAGTCAACACGGAGAGTTTTGGG
ACTGGAATTAAATAAAGACAGAGATGTTGAAAGAATCCACGGCGGTGGAATTAACACCCTTGACATTGAA
CCTGTTGAAGGGAGATACATGTTATCAGGTGGTTCAGATGGTGTGATTGTACTTTATGACCTTGAGAACT
CCAGCAGACAATCTTATTACACATGTAAAGCAGTGTGTTCCATTGGCAGAGATCATCCTGATGTTCACAG
ATACAGTGTGGAGACTGTACAGTGGTATCCTCATGACACTGGCATGTTCACATCAAGCTCATTTGATAAA
ACTCTGAAAGTATGGGATACAAATACATTACAAACTGCAGATGTATTTAATTTTGAGGAAACAGTTTATA
GTCATCATATGTCTCCAGTCTCCACCAAGCACTGTTTGGTAGCAGTTGGTACTAGAGGACCCAAAGTACA
ACTTTGTGACTTGAAGTCTGGATCCTGTTCTCACATTCTACAGGGTCACAGACAAGAAATATTAGCAGTT
TCCTGGTCTCCACGTTATGACTATATCTTGGCAACAGCAAGTGCTGACAGTAGAGTAAAATTATGGGATG
TGAGAAGAGCATCAGGATGTTTGATTACTCTTGATCAACATAATGGGAAAAAGTCACAAGCTGTTGAATC
AGCAAACACTGCTCATAATGGGAAAGTTAATGGCTTATGTTTTACAAGTGATGGACTTCACCTCCTCACT
GTTGGTACAGATAATCGAATGAGGCTCTGGAATAGTTCCAATGGAGAAAACACACTTGTGAACTATGGAA
AAGTTTGTAATAACAGTAAAAAAGGATTGAAATTCACTGTCTCCTGTGGCTGCAGTTCAGAATTTGTTTT
TGTACCATATGGTAGCACCATTGCTGTTTATACAGTTTACTCAGGAGAACAGATAACTATGCTTAAGGGA
CATTATAAAACTGTTGACTGCTGTGTATTTCAGTCAAATTTCCAGGAACTTTATAGTGGTAGCAGAGACT
GCAACATTCTGGCTTGGGTTCCATCCTTATATGAACCAGTTCCTGATGATGATGAGACTACAACAAAATC
ACAATTAAATCCGGCCTTTGAAGATGCCTGGAGCAGCAGTGATGAAGAAGGATAGTAATGAACTAGTCCG
TAACTTGAAAGTATTTCGATTTCTTGGCTTTATATATCTTGTGGAAAGGACGACCTTGGTTCAGCACCGG
GCTTCTAACGCGTTAAGTCGACAATCAACCTCTGGATTACAAAATTTGTGAAAGATTGACTGGTATTCTT
AACTATGTTGCTCCTTTTACGCTATGTGGATACGCTGCTTTAATGCCTTTGTATCATGCTATTGCTTCCC
GTATGGCTTTCATTTTCTCCTCCTTGTATAAATCCTGGTTGCTGTCTCTTTATGAGGAGTTGTGGCCCGT
TGTCAGGCAACGTGGCGTGGTGTGCACTGTGTTTGCTGACGCAACCCCCACTGGTTGGGGCATTGCCACC
ACCTGTCAGCTCCTTTCCGGGACTTTCGCTTTCCCCCTCCCTATTGCCACGGCGGAACTCATCGCCGCCT
GCCTTGCCCGCTGCTGGACAGGGGCTCGGCTGTTGGGCACTGACAATTCCGTGGTGTTGTCGGGGAAATC
ATCGTCCTTTCCTTGGCTGCTCGCCTGTGTTGCCACCTGGATTCTGCGCGGGACGTCCTTCTGCTACGTC
CCTTCGGCCCTCAATCCAGCGGACCTTCCTTCCCGCGGCCTGCTGCCGGCTCTGCGGCCTCTTCCGCGTC
TTCGCCTTCGCCCTCAGACGAGTCGGATCTCCCTTTGGGCCGCCTCCCCGCGTCGACTTTAAGACCAATG
ACTTACAAGGCAGCTGTAGATCTTAGCCACTTTTTAAAAGAAAAGGGGGGACTGGAAGGGCTAATTCACT
CCCAACGAAGACAAGATCTGCTTTTTGCTTGTACTGGGTCTCTCTGGTTAGACCAGATCTGAGCCTGGGA
GCTCTCTGGCTAACTAGGGAACCCACTGCTTAAGCCTCAATAAAGCTTGCCTTGAGTGCTTCAAGTAGTG
TGTGCCCGTCTGTTGTGTGACTCTGGTAACTAGAGATCCCTCAGACCCTTTTAGTCAGTGTGGAAAATCT
CTAGCAGTACGTATAGTAGTTCATGTCATCTTATTATTCAGTATTTATAACTTGCAAAGAAATGAATATC
AGAGAGTGAGAGGAACTTGTTTATTGCAGCTTATAATGGTTACAAATAAAGCAATAGCATCACAAATTTC
ACAAATAAAGCATTTTTTTCACTGCATTCTAGTTGTGGTTTGTCCAAACTCATCAATGTATCTTATCATG
TCTGGCTCTAGCTATCCCGCCCCTAACTCCGCCCATCCCGCCCCTAACTCCGCCCAGTTCCGCCCATTCT
CCGCCCCATGGCTGACTAATTTTTTTTATTTATGCAGAGGCCGAGGCCGCCTCGGCCTCTGAGCTATTCC
AGAAGTAGTGAGGAGGCTTTTTTGGAGGCCTAGGGACGTACCCAATTCGCCCTATAGTGAGTCGTATTAC
GCGCGCTCACTGGCCGTCGTTTTACAACGTCGTGACTGGGAAAACCCTGGCGTTACCCAACTTAATCGCC
TTGCAGCACATCCCCCTTTCGCCAGCTGGCGTAATAGCGAAGAGGCCCGCACCGATCGCCCTTCCCAACA
GTTGCGCAGCCTGAATGGCGAATGGG
[124 nt withheld, positions 6887-7010]
C
[91 nt withheld, positions 7012-7102]
A
[49 nt withheld, positions 7104-7152]
CCTTTGACGTTGGAGTCCACGTTCTTT
[37 nt withheld, positions 7180-7216]
ACCCTATCTCGGTCTATTCTTTTGATTTATAAGGGATTTTGCCGATTTCGGCCTATTGGTTAAAAAATGA
GCTGATTTAACAAAAATTTAACGCGAATTTTAACAAAATATTAACGCTTACAATTTAGGTGGCACTTTTC
GGGGAAATGTGCGCGGAACCCCTATTTGTTTATTTTTCTAAATACATTCAAATATGTATCCGCTCATGAG
ACAATAACCCTGATAAATGCTTCAATAATATTGAAAAAGGAAGAGTATGAGTATTCAACATTTCCGTGTC
GCCCTTATTCCCTTTTTTGCGGCATTTTGCCTTCCTGTTTTTGCTCACCCAGAAACGCTGGTGAAAGTAA
AAGATGCTGAAGATCAGTTGGGTGCACGAGTGGGTTACATCGAACTGGATCTCAACAGCGGTAAGATCCT
TGAGAGTTTTCGCCCCGAAGAACGTTTTCCAATGATGAGCACTTTTAAAGTTCTGCTATGTGGCGCGGTA
TTATCCCGTATTGACGCCGGGCAAGAGCAACTCGGTCGCCGCATACACTATTCTCAGAATGACTTGGTTG
AGTACTCACCAGTCACAGAAAAGCATCTTACGGATGGCATGACAGTAAGAGAATTATGCAGTGCTGCCAT
AACCATGAGTGATAACACTGCGGCCAACTTACTTCTGACAACGATCGGAGGACCGAAGGAGCTAACCGCT
TTTTTGCACAACATGGGGGATCATGTAACTCGCCTTGATCGTTGGGAACCGGAGCTGAATGAAGCCATAC
CAAACGACGAGCGTGACACCACGATGCCTGTAGCAATGGCAACAACGTTGCGCAAACTATTAACTGGCGA
ACTACTTACTCTAGCTTCCCGGCAACAATTAATAGACTGGATGGAGGCGGATAAAGTTGCAGGACCACTT
CTGCGCTCGGCCCTTCCGGCTGGCTGGTTTATTGCTGATAAATCTGGAGCCGGTGAGCGTGGGTCTCGCG
GTATCATTGCAGCACTGGGGCCAGATGGTAAGCCCTCCCGTATCGTAGTTATCTACACGACGGGGAGTCA
GGCAACTATGGATGAACGAAATAGACAGATCGCTGAGATAGGTGCCTCACTGATTAAGCATTGGTAACTG
TCAGACCAAGTTTACTCATATATACTTTAGATTGATTTAAAACTTCATTTTTAATTTAAAAGGATCTAGG
TGAAGATCCTTTTTGATAATCTCATGACCAAAATCCCTTAACGTGAGTTTTCGTTCCACTGAGCGTCAGA
CCCCGTAGAAAAGATCAAAGGATCTTCTTGAGATCCTTTTTTTCTGCGCGTAATCTGCTGCTTGCAAACA
AAAAAACCACCGCTACCAGCGGTGGTTTGTTTGCCGGATCAAGAGCTACCAACTCTTTTTCCGAAGGTAA
CTGGCTTCAGCAGAGCGCAGATACCAAATACTGTTCTTCTAGTGTAGCCGTAGTTAGGCCACCACTTCAA
GAACTCTGTAGCACCGCCTACATACCTCGCTCTGCTAATCCTGTTACCAGTGGCTGCTGCCAGTGGCGAT
AAGTCGTGTCTTACCGGGTTGGACTCAAGACGATAGTTACCGGATAAGGCGCAGCGGTCGGGCTGAACGG
GGGGTTCGTGCACACAGCCCAGCTTGGAGCGAACGACCTACACCGAACTGAGATACCTACAGCGTGAGCT
ATGAGAAAGCGCCACGCTTCCCGAAGGGAGAAAGGCGGACAGGTATCCGGTAAGCGGCAGGGTCGGAACA
GGAGAGCGCACGAGGGAGCTTCCAGGGGGAAACGCCTGGTATCTTTATAGTCCTGTCGGGTTTCGCCACC
TCTGACTTGAGCGTCGATTTTTGTGATGCTCGTCAGGGGGGCGGAGCCTATGGAAAAACGCCAGCAACGC
GGCCTTTTTACGGTTCCTGGCCTTTTGCTGGCCTTTTGCTCACATGTTCTTTCCTGCGTTATCCCCTGAT
TCTGTGGATAACCGTATTACCGCCTTTGAGTGAGCTGATACCGCTCGCCGCAGCCGAACGACCGAGCGCA
GCGAGTCAGTGAGCGAGGAAGCGGAAGAGCGCCCAATACGCAAACCGCCTCTCCCCGCGCGTTGGCCGAT
TCATTAATGCAGCTGGCACGACAGGTTTCCCGACTGGAAAGCGGGCAGTGAGCGCAACGCAATTAATGTG
AGTTAGCTCACTCATTAGGCACCCCAGGCTTTACACTTTATGCTTCCGGCTCGTATGTTGTGTGGAATTG
TGAGCGGATAACAATTTCACACAGGAAACAGCTATGACCATGATTACGCCAAGCGCGCAATTAACCCTCA
CTAAAGGGAACAAAAGCTGGAGCTGCAAGC
Features (pLannotate 1.2.2; 31 found; start..end, strand, type, name):
      5..231     +  promoter       RSV promoter: Rous sarcoma virus enhancer/promoter
    232..412     +  LTR            5' LTR (truncated): truncated 5' long terminal repeat (LTR) from HIV-1
    459..584     +  misc_feature   HIV-1 Ψ: packaging signal of human immunodeficiency virus type 1
    568..931     +  CDS            HIV-1 gag (fragment): gag protein from human immunodeficiency virus 1; gag
   1077..1310    +  misc_feature   RRE: The Rev response element (RRE) of HIV-1 allows for Rev-dependent mRNA export from the nucleus to the cytoplasm.
   1687..1713    +  CDS            Rev (fragment): human immunodeficiency virus 1 (HIV-1) Rev protein; rev; enhances nuclear export of unspliced and incompletely spliced viral mRNAs
   1720..1743    +  promoter       SV40 promoter (fragment): SV40 early promoter
   1744..1815    +  promoter       SV40 promoter (fragment): SV40 enhancer and early promoter
   1839..1974    +  rep_origin     SV40 ori: SV40 origin of replication
   2020..2616    +  CDS            PuroR (fragment): puromycin N-acetyltransferase; pac from Streptomyces; confers resistance to puromycin
   2665..2782    +  misc_feature   cPPT/CTS: central polypurine tract and central termination sequence of HIV-1
   2847..2913    +  CDS            small t antigen (fragment): SV40 (simian virus 40) small t antigen
   2920..4098    +  promoter       EF-1α promoter: strong constitutive promoter for human elongation factor EF-1α
   4115..5302    +  CDS            ERCC8: ERCC8_HUMAN - Also known as CKN1, CSA. Experimental evidence at protein level: Swiss-Prot protein existence level 1. Substrate-recognition component of the CSA complex, a DCX (DDB1-CUL4-X-box) E3 ubiquitin-protein ligase complex, involved in transcription-coupled nucleotide excision repair. The CSA complex (DCX(ERCC8) complex) promotes the ubiquitination and subsequent proteasomal degradation of ERCC6 in a UV-dependent manner; ERCC6 degradation is essential for the recovery of RNA synthesis after transcription-coupled repair. It is required for the recruitment of XAB2, HMGN1 and TCEA1/TFIIS to
   5318..5371    +  promoter       U6 promoter (fragment): RNA polymerase III promoter for human U6 snRNA
   5413..6001    +  misc_feature   WPRE: woodchuck hepatitis virus posttranscriptional regulatory element
   6052..6071    +  misc_feature   cPPT/CTS (fragment): central polypurine tract and central termination sequence of HIV-1
   6073..6306    +  LTR            3' LTR (ΔU3): self-inactivating 3' long terminal repeat (LTR) from HIV-1
   6384..6505    +  polyA_signal   SV40 poly(A) signal: SV40 polyadenylation signal
   6545..6680    +  rep_origin     SV40 ori: SV40 origin of replication
   6701..6719    -  promoter       T7 promoter: promoter for bacteriophage T7 RNA polymerase
   6727..6882    +  CDS            lacZα (fragment): LacZα fragment of β-galactosidase; lacZ fragment
   6887..7315    +  rep_origin     f1 ori (sequence partly withheld): f1 bacteriophage origin of replication; arrow indicates direction of (+) strand synthesis
   7368..7472    +  promoter       AmpR promoter: bla
   7473..8333    +  CDS            AmpR: β-lactamase; bla; confers resistance to ampicillin, carbenicillin, and related antibiotics
   8504..9092    +  rep_origin     ori: high-copy-number ColE1/pMB1/pBR322/pUC origin of replication
   9275..9367    +  CDS            lacI (fragment): lac repressor; lacI; The lac repressor binds to the lac operator to inhibit transcription in E. coli. This inhibition can be relieved by adding lactose or isopropyl-β-D-thiogalactopyranoside (IPTG).
   9380..9401    +  protein_bind   CAP binding site: CAP binding activates transcription in the presence of cAMP. E. coli catabolite activator protein
   9416..9446    +  promoter       lac promoter: promoter for the E. coli lac operon
   9454..9470    +  protein_bind   lac operator: The lac repressor binds to the lac operator to inhibit transcription in E. coli. This inhibition can be relieved by adding lactose or isopropyl-β-D-thiogalactopyranoside (IPTG). lac repressor encoded by lacI
   9515..9533    +  promoter       T3 promoter: promoter for bacteriophage T3 RNA polymerase
