[The description below was written by a language model from this plasmid's Addgene catalogue record and pLannotate feature annotations shown in this document.]
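Description:
TFORF2524 is a third-generation-style, self-inactivating lentiviral expression plasmid built on the pLX_TRC317 backbone and carrying the human ERCC8 open reading frame (also known as CSA or CKN1). It belongs to a barcoded collection of transcription factor ORF vectors designed for pooled overexpression screens. In bacteria it is maintained through a high-copy ColE1/pUC-type origin with ampicillin resistance. An f1 origin and remnants of a lac/lacZα cloning region flanked by T7 and T3 promoters are also present in the backbone. The record warns that the plasmid can recombine, a common concern for vectors with repeated LTR sequences.

The viral genome is transcribed from an RSV promoter fused to a truncated HIV-1 5' LTR, followed by the Ψ packaging signal, a gag fragment, the Rev response element and a cPPT/CTS. It ends in a ΔU3 3' LTR, which inactivates LTR promoter activity after integration, and an SV40 polyadenylation signal. Two expression units sit inside this genome. The first is an SV40 early promoter driving puromycin N-acetyltransferase for selection of transduced mammalian cells. The second is an EF-1α promoter driving ERCC8, with a WPRE downstream to enhance transcript stability and expression.

According to the catalogue, each vector in the series carries a unique 24-bp barcode that identifies its ORF in pooled screens. The barcode is not annotated in the feature table, so its position cannot be stated from the record. The annotated coding region is somewhat shorter than the listed insert size, which would be consistent with the insert including flanking sequence. ERCC8 encodes the substrate-recognition subunit of a DDB1-CUL4 E3 ubiquitin ligase complex involved in transcription-coupled nucleotide excision repair.
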