Addgene plasmid #142524: TFORF2524
Purpose: Lentiviral vector for overexpressing transcription factor ORFs with unique 24-bp barcodes. Barcodes facilitate identification of transcription factors in pooled screens.
Depositing lab: Feng Zhang. Depositing organization: Broad Institute. Publication: A transcription factor atlas of directed differentiation. Joung J, Ma S, Tay T, Geiger-Schuller KR, Kirchgatterer PC, Verdine VK, Guo B, Arias-Garcia MA, Allen WE, Singh A, Kuksenko O, Abudayyeh OO, Gootenberg JS, Fu Z, Macrae RK, Buenrostro JD, Regev A, Zhang F. Cell. 2023 Jan 5;186(1):209-229.e26. doi: 10.1016/j.cell.2022.11.026. PubMed 36608654.
Backbone
  Vector backbone: pLX_TRC317
  Backbone manufacturer: Broad Institute Genetic Perturbation Platform
  Backbone size w/o insert (bp): 8264
  Vector type: Mammalian Expression, Lentiviral
  Selectable markers: Puromycin
Growth in bacteria
  Bacterial resistance: Ampicillin, 100 μg/mL
  Growth temperature: 37°C
  Growth strain: NEB Stable
  Copy number: High Copy
Gene/Insert
  Gene/Insert name: ERCC8
  Species: H. sapiens (human)
  Insert size (bp): 1292
  Entrez Gene: ERCC8 (a.k.a. CKN1, CSA, UVSS2)
  Promoter: EF1a
  Cloning method: Unknown
  Sequencing primers: 5′ GGGTGGAGACTGAAGTTAGGCCAG; 3′ CACATAGCGTAAAAGGAGCAACATAG
Terms and licenses: Academic/Nonprofit Terms; Industry Terms: Not Available to Industry
Depositor comments: NM_000082,ENST00000265038 . The transcription factor ORF portion of this plasmid was synthesized by Genewiz. Please test multiple small colonies in case of plasmid recombination. To make this collection available in a timely manner, a portion of this collection was not fully sequenced by Addgene. If an Addgene verified full plasmid sequence is not available, please contact us prior to placing an order to request the full sequence.
How to cite: TFORF2524 was a gift from Feng Zhang (Addgene plasmid # 142524 ; http://n2t.net/addgene:142524 ; RRID:Addgene_142524)
