>Addgene plasmid #142524 | TFORF2524 | depositor partial sequence | sequence record 279710 | Insert
ACCGCCACCATGCTGGGGTTTTTGTCCGCACGCCAAACGGGTTTGGAGGACCCTCTTCGCCTTCGGAGAG
CAGAGTCAACACGGAGAGTTTTGGGACTGGAATTAAATAAAGACAGAGATGTTGAAAGAATCCACGGCGG
TGGAATTAACACCCTTGACATTGAACCTGTTGAAGGGAGATACATGTTATCAGGTGGTTCAGATGGTGTG
ATTGTACTTTATGACCTTGAGAACTCCAGCAGACAATCTTATTACACATGTAAAGCAGTGTGTTCCATTG
GCAGAGATCATCCTGATGTTCACAGATACAGTGTGGAGACTGTACAGTGGTATCCTCATGACACTGGCAT
GTTCACATCAAGCTCATTTGATAAAACTCTGAAAGTATGGGATACAAATACATTACAAACTGCAGATGTA
TTTAATTTTGAGGAAACAGTTTATAGTCATCATATGTCTCCAGTCTCCACCAAGCACTGTTTGGTAGCAG
TTGGTACTAGAGGACCCAAAGTACAACTTTGTGACTTGAAGTCTGGATCCTGTTCTCACATTCTACAGGG
TCACAGACAAGAAATATTAGCAGTTTCCTGGTCTCCACGTTATGACTATATCTTGGCAACAGCAAGTGCT
GACAGTAGAGTAAAATTATGGGATGTGAGAAGAGCATCAGGATGTTTGATTACTCTTGATCAACATAATG
GGAAAAAGTCACAAGCTGTTGAATCAGCAAACACTGCTCATAATGGGAAAGTTAATGGCTTATGTTTTAC
AAGTGATGGACTTCACCTCCTCACTGTTGGTACAGATAATCGAATGAGGCTCTGGAATAGTTCCAATGGA
GAAAACACACTTGTGAACTATGGAAAAGTTTGTAATAACAGTAAAAAAGGATTGAAATTCACTGTCTCCT
GTGGCTGCAGTTCAGAATTTGTTTTTGTACCATATGGTAGCACCATTGCTGTTTATACAGTTTACTCAGG
AGAACAGATAACTATGCTTAAGGGACATTATAAAACTGTTGACTGCTGTGTATTTCAGTCAAATTTCCAG
GAACTTTATAGTGGTAGCAGAGACTGCAACATTCTGGCTTGGGTTCCATCCTTATATGAACCAGTTCCTG
ATGATGATGAGACTACAACAAAATCACAATTAAATCCGGCCTTTGAAGATGCCTGGAGCAGCAGTGATGA
AGAAGGATAGTAATGAACTAGTCCGTAACTTGAAAGTATTTCGATTTCTTGGCTTTATATATCTTGTGGA
AAGGACGACCTTGGTTCAGCACCGGGCTTCTA
