>Addgene plasmid #142524 | TFORF2524 | depositor partial sequence | sequence record 279711 | Barcode
CCTTGGTTCAGCACCGGGCTTCTA
